>Addgene plasmid #89797 | pBSU6-shTom40.3/CMV-eGFP | addgene full sequence | sequence record 180166 | Addgene NGS Result
GGAGAGCGCACGAGGGAGCTTCCAGGGGGAAACGCCTGGTATCTTTATAGTCCTGTCGGGTTTCGCCACC
TCTGACTTGAGCGTCGATTTTTGTGATGCTCGTCAGGGGGGCGGAGCCTATGGAAAAACGCCAGCAACGC
GGCCTTTTTACGGTTCCTGGCCTTTTGCTGGCCTTTTGCTCACATGTTCTTTCCTGCGTTATCCCCTGAT
TCTGTGGATAACCGTATTACCGCCTTTGAGTGAGCTGATACCGCTCGCCGCAGCCGAACGACCGAGCGCA
GCGAGTCAGTGAGCGAGGAAGCGGAAGAGCGCCCAATACGCAAACCGCCTCTCCCCGCGCGTTGGCCGAT
TCATTAATGCAGCTGGCACGACAGGTTTCCCGACTGGAAAGCGGGCAGTGAGCGCAACGCAATTAATGTG
AGTTAGCTCACTCATTAGGCACCCCAGGCTTTACACTTTATGCTTCCGGCTCGTATGTTGTGTGGAATTG
TGAGCGGATAACAATTTCACACAGGAAACAGCTATGACCATGATTACGCCAAGCGCGCAATTAACCCTCA
CTAAAGGGAACAAAAGCTGGAGCTCCACCGCGGTGGCGGCCGCTCTAGAACTAGTGGATCCCCCGGAAGT
TTGGACAAACCACAACTAGAATGCAGTGAAAAAAATGCTTTATTTGTGAAATTTGTGATGCTATTGCTTT
ATTTGTAACCATTATAAGCTGCAATAAACAAGTTAACAACAACAATTGCATTCATTTTATGTTTCAGGTT
CAGGGGGAGGTGTGGGAGGTTTTTTAAAGCAAGTAAAACCTCTACAAATGTGGTATGGCTGATTATGATC
TAGAGTCGCGGCCGCTTTACTTGTACAGCTCGTCCATGCCGAGAGTGATCCCGGCGGCGGTCACGAACTC
CAGCAGGACCATGTGATCGCGCTTCTCGTTGGGGTCTTTGCTCAGGGCGGACTGGGTGCTCAGGTAGTGG
TTGTCGGGCAGCAGCACGGGGCCGTCGCCGATGGGGGTGTTCTGCTGGTAGTGGTCGGCGAGCTGCACGC
TGCCGTCCTCGATGTTGTGGCGGATCTTGAAGTTCACCTTGATGCCGTTCTTCTGCTTGTCGGCCATGAT
ATAGACGTTGTGGCTGTTGTAGTTGTACTCCAGCTTGTGCCCCAGGATGTTGCCGTCCTCCTTGAAGTCG
ATGCCCTTCAGCTCGATGCGGTTCACCAGGGTGTCGCCCTCGAACTTCACCTCGGCGCGGGTCTTGTAGT
TGCCGTCGTCCTTGAAGAAGATGGTGCGCTCCTGGACGTAGCCTTCGGGCATGGCGGACTTGAAGAAGTC
GTGCTGCTTCATGTGGTCGGGGTAGCGGCTGAAGCACTGCACGCCGTAGGTCAGGGTGGTCACGAGGGTG
GGCCAGGGCACGGGCAGCTTGCCGGTGGTGCAGATGAACTTCAGGGTCAGCTTGCCGTAGGTGGCATCGC
CCTCGCCCTCGCCGGACACGCTGAACTTGTGGCCGTTTACGTCGCCGTCCAGCTCGACCAGGATGGGCAC
CACCCCGGTGAACAGCTCCTCGCCCTTGCTCACCATGGTGGCGACCGGTGGATCCCGGGCCCGCGGTACC
GTCGACTGCAGAATTCGAAGCTTGAGCTCGAGATCTGAGTCCGGTAGCGCTAGCGGATCTGACGGTTCAC
TAAACCAGCTCTGCTTATATAGACCTCCCACCGTACACGCCTACCGCCCATTTGCGTCAATGGGGCGGAG
TTGTTACGACATTTTGGAAAGTCCCGTTGATTTTGGTGCCAAAACAAACTCCCATTGACGTCAATGGGGT
GGAGACTTGGAAATCCCCGTGAGTCAAACCGCTATCCACGCCCATTGATGTACTGCCAAAACCGCATCAC
CATGGTAATAGCGATGACTAATACGTAGATGTACTGCCAAGTAGGAAAGTCCCATAAGGTCATGTACTGG
GCATAATGCCAGGCGGGCCATTTACCGTCATTGACGTCAATAGGGGGCGTACTTGGCATATGATACACTT
GATGTACTGCCAAGTGGGCAGTTTACCGTAAATACTCCACCCATTGACGTCAATGGAAAGTCCCTATTGG
CGTTACTATGGGAACATACGTCATTATTGACGTCAATGGGCGGGGGTCGTTGGGCGGTCAGCCAGGCGGG
CCATTTACCGTAAGTTATGTAACGCGGAACTCCATATATGGGCTATGAACTAATGACCCCGTAATTGATT
ACTATTAATAACTAATGCATGGCGGTAATACCCTGCAGGAATTCAAAAAGGCACTGTCATGTCTCTAGCT
AAGCTTGAATGCTAGAGACATGACAGTGCCAAACAAGGCTTTTCTCCAAGGGATATTTATAGTCTCAAAA
CACACAATTACTTTACAGTTAGGGTGAGTTTCCTTTTGTGCTGTTTTTTAAAATAATAATTTAGTATTTG
TATCTCTTATAGAAATCCAAGCCTATCATGTAAAATGTAGCTAGTATTAAAAAGAACAGATTATCTGTCT
TTTATCGCACATTAAGCCTCTATAGTTACTAGGAAATATTATATGCAAATTAACCGGGGCAGGGGAGTAG
CCGAGCTTCTCCCACAAGTCTGTGCGAGGGGGCCGGCGCGGGCCTAGAGATGGCGGCGTCGGATCCACTA
GTTCTAGAGCGGGTACCCAATTCGCCCTATAGTGAGTCGTATTACGCGCGCTCACTGGCCGTCGTTTTAC
AACGTCGTGACTGGGAAAACCCTGGCGTTACCCAACTTAATCGCCTTGCAGCACATCCCCCTTTCGCCAG
CTGGCGTAATAGCGAAGAGGCCCGCACCGATCGCCCTTCCCAACAGTTGCGCAGCCTGAATGGCGAATGG
G
[124 nt withheld, positions 2872-2995]
C
[91 nt withheld, positions 2997-3087]
A
[49 nt withheld, positions 3089-3137]
CCTTTGACGTTGGAGTCCACGTTCTTT
[37 nt withheld, positions 3165-3201]
ACCCTATCTCGGTCTATTCTTTTGATTTATAAGGGATTTTGCCGATTTCGGCCTATTGGTTAAAAAATGA
GCTGATTTAACAAAAATTTAACGCGAATTTTAACAAAATATTAACGCTTACAATTTAGGTGGCACTTTTC
GGGGAAATGTGCGCGGAACCCCTATTTGTTTATTTTTCTAAATACATTCAAATATGTATCCGCTCATGAG
ACAATAACCCTGATAAATGCTTCAATAATATTGAAAAAGGAAGAGTATGAGTATTCAACATTTCCGTGTC
GCCCTTATTCCCTTTTTTGCGGCATTTTGCCTTCCTGTTTTTGCTCACCCAGAAACGCTGGTGAAAGTAA
AAGATGCTGAAGATCAGTTGGGTGCACGAGTGGGTTACATCGAACTGGATCTCAACAGCGGTAAGATCCT
TGAGAGTTTTCGCCCCGAAGAACGTTTTCCAATGATGAGCACTTTTAAAGTTCTGCTATGTGGCGCGGTA
TTATCCCGTATTGACGCCGGGCAAGAGCAACTCGGTCGCCGCATACACTATTCTCAGAATGACTTGGTTG
AGTACTCACCAGTCACAGAAAAGCATCTTACGGATGGCATGACAGTAAGAGAATTATGCAGTGCTGCCAT
AACCATGAGTGATAACACTGCGGCCAACTTACTTCTGACAACGATCGGAGGACCGAAGGAGCTAACCGCT
TTTTTGCACAACATGGGGGATCATGTAACTCGCCTTGATCGTTGGGAACCGGAGCTGAATGAAGCCATAC
CAAACGACGAGCGTGACACCACGATGCCTGTAGCAATGGCAACAACGTTGCGCAAACTATTAACTGGCGA
ACTACTTACTCTAGCTTCCCGGCAACAATTAATAGACTGGATGGAGGCGGATAAAGTTGCAGGACCACTT
CTGCGCTCGGCCCTTCCGGCTGGCTGGTTTATTGCTGATAAATCTGGAGCCGGTGAGCGTGGGTCTCGCG
GTATCATTGCAGCACTGGGGCCAGATGGTAAGCCCTCCCGTATCGTAGTTATCTACACGACGGGGAGTCA
GGCAACTATGGATGAACGAAATAGACAGATCGCTGAGATAGGTGCCTCACTGATTAAGCATTGGTAACTG
TCAGACCAAGTTTACTCATATATACTTTAGATTGATTTAAAACTTCATTTTTAATTTAAAAGGATCTAGG
TGAAGATCCTTTTTGATAATCTCATGACCAAAATCCCTTAACGTGAGTTTTCGTTCCACTGAGCGTCAGA
CCCCGTAGAAAAGATCAAAGGATCTTCTTGAGATCCTTTTTTTCTGCGCGTAATCTGCTGCTTGCAAACA
AAAAAACCACCGCTACCAGCGGTGGTTTGTTTGCCGGATCAAGAGCTACCAACTCTTTTTCCGAAGGTAA
CTGGCTTCAGCAGAGCGCAGATACCAAATACTGTTCTTCTAGTGTAGCCGTAGTTAGGCCACCACTTCAA
GAACTCTGTAGCACCGCCTACATACCTCGCTCTGCTAATCCTGTTACCAGTGGCTGCTGCCAGTGGCGAT
AAGTCGTGTCTTACCGGGTTGGACTCAAGACGATAGTTACCGGATAAGGCGCAGCGGTCGGGCTGAACGG
GGGGTTCGTGCACACAGCCCAGCTTGGAGCGAACGACCTACACCGAACTGAGATACCTACAGCGTGAGCT
ATGAGAAAGCGCCACGCTTCCCGAAGGGAGAAAGGCGGACAGGTATCCGGTAAGCGGCAGGGTCGGAACA
Features (pLannotate 1.2.2; 19 found; start..end, strand, type, name):
    309..401     +  CDS            lacI (fragment): lac repressor; lacI; The lac repressor binds to the lac operator to inhibit transcription in E. coli. This inhibition can be relieved by adding lactose or isopropyl-β-D-thiogalactopyranoside (IPTG).
    414..435     +  protein_bind   CAP binding site: CAP binding activates transcription in the presence of cAMP. E. coli catabolite activator protein
    450..480     +  promoter       lac promoter: promoter for the E. coli lac operon
    488..504     +  protein_bind   lac operator: The lac repressor binds to the lac operator to inhibit transcription in E. coli. This inhibition can be relieved by adding lactose or isopropyl-β-D-thiogalactopyranoside (IPTG). lac repressor encoded by lacI
    549..567     +  promoter       T3 promoter: promoter for bacteriophage T3 RNA polymerase
    580..626     +  misc_feature   MCS (fragment): pBluescript multiple cloning site
    653..734     -  polyA_signal   SV40 poly(A) signal: SV40 polyadenylation signal
    757..840     -  CDS            large T antigen (fragment): large T antigen from SV40 (simian virus 40)
    857..1576    -  CDS            EGFP: the original enhanced GFP (Yang et al., 1996) mammalian codon-optimized
   1584..1664    -  misc_feature   MCS: multiple cloning site
   1687..1890    -  promoter       CMV promoter: human cytomegalovirus (CMV) immediate early promoter
   1891..2194    -  enhancer       CMV enhancer: human cytomegalovirus immediate early enhancer
   2342..2655    -  promoter       U6 promoter: RNA polymerase III promoter for mouse U6 snRNA (Das et al., 1988)
   2686..2704    -  promoter       T7 promoter: promoter for bacteriophage T7 RNA polymerase
   2712..2867    +  CDS            lacZα (fragment): LacZα fragment of β-galactosidase; lacZ fragment
   2872..3300    +  rep_origin     f1 ori (sequence partly withheld): f1 bacteriophage origin of replication; arrow indicates direction of (+) strand synthesis
   3353..3457    +  promoter       AmpR promoter: bla
   3458..4318    +  CDS            AmpR: β-lactamase; bla; confers resistance to ampicillin, carbenicillin, and related antibiotics
   4489..126     +  rep_origin     ori (across the origin): high-copy-number ColE1/pMB1/pBR322/pUC origin of replication
