[The description below was written by a language model from this plasmid's Addgene catalogue record and pLannotate feature annotations shown in this document.]
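Description:
pBSU6-shTom40.3/CMV-eGFP is a small (about 4.9 kb) mammalian RNA-interference plasmid built on pBSU6, a pBluescript-derived backbone carrying a mouse U6 snRNA promoter. It is propagated in E. coli as a high-copy plasmid through a ColE1/pUC-type origin and selected with ampicillin via the β-lactamase gene. The backbone's pBluescript origin shows in the remaining features: an f1 phage origin, flanking T3 and T7 promoters, the lac promoter/operator region, and lacZα and polylinker fragments. There is no mammalian selection marker or viral packaging element in the annotation, so the plasmid is suited to delivery by transfection rather than viral transduction.

The payload consists of two independent transcription units arranged in the same orientation. The RNA polymerase III-driven U6 promoter expresses a short hairpin RNA targeting mouse Tom40, a component of the translocase of the outer mitochondrial membrane. The hairpin was cloned between an ApaI site, which was destroyed, and a retained EcoRI site. The hairpin itself is too short to be called by the automated annotation, but it should lie in the unannotated gap downstream of the U6 promoter. Next to it, a CMV enhancer/promoter drives EGFP, terminated by an SV40 polyadenylation signal. EGFP is not fused to anything. It serves as a separately expressed fluorescent marker that identifies the transfected, and therefore presumably knockdown, cells.

The ".3" in the name suggests it is one of several hairpins designed against the same transcript, although the record does not say so. The stated purpose is Tom40 knockdown, and the associated publication concerns inhibition of mitochondrial protein import by mutant huntingtin.
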