Addgene plasmid #89797: pBSU6-shTom40.3/CMV-eGFP
Purpose: Expresses shRNA against TOM40.
Depositing lab: Robert Friedlander. Depositing organization: University of Pittsburgh (University, School of Medicine, and Cancer Institute). Publication: Inhibition of mitochondrial protein import by mutant huntingtin. Yano H, Baranov SV, Baranova OV, Kim J, Pan Y, Yablonska S, Carlisle DL, Ferrante RJ, Kim AH, Friedlander RM. Nat Neurosci. 2014 Jun;17(6):822-31. doi: 10.1038/nn.3721. Epub 2014 May 18. PubMed 24836077.
Backbone
  Vector backbone: pBSU6
  Backbone size w/o insert (bp): 3292
  Total vector size (bp): 4949
  Vector type: Mammalian Expression
Growth in bacteria
  Bacterial resistance: Ampicillin, 100 μg/mL
  Growth temperature: 37°C
  Growth strain: DH5alpha
  Copy number: High Copy
Gene/Insert
  Gene/Insert name: shRNA Tom40
  gRNA/shRNA sequence: GGCACTGTCATGTCTCTAGCT
  Species: M. musculus (mouse)
  Promoter: U6
  Tag / fusion protein: eGFP under separate promoter
  Cloning method: Restriction Enzyme; 5′ cloning site ApaI (destroyed during cloning); 3′ cloning site EcoRI (not destroyed)
  Sequencing primers: 5′ GTAAAACGACGGCCAGT
Terms and licenses: Academic/Nonprofit Terms; Industry Terms: Not Available to Industry
How to cite: pBSU6-shTom40.3/CMV-eGFP was a gift from Robert Friedlander (Addgene plasmid # 89797 ; http://n2t.net/addgene:89797 ; RRID:Addgene_89797)
