>Addgene plasmid #89797 | pBSU6-shTom40.3/CMV-eGFP | depositor partial sequence | sequence record 174153 | shRNA encoding region
NNNNNNNNNNNNNNNNNNNNNNNNNNGGCGATTGNNNNNNGCTCTAGAACTAGTGGATCCGACGCCGCCA
TCTCTAGGCCCGCGCCGGCCCCCTCGCACAGACTTGTGGGAGAAGCTCGGCTACTCCCCTGCCCCGGTTA
ATTTGCATATAATATTTCCTAGTAACTATAGAGGCTTAATGTGCGATAAAAGACAGATAATCTGTTCTTT
TTAATACTAGCTACATTTTACATGATAGGCTTGGATTTCTATAAGAGATACAAATACTAAATTATTATTT
TAAAAAACAGCACAAAAGGAAACTCACCCTAACTGTAAAGTAATTGTGTGTTTTGAGACTATAAATATCC
CTTGGAGAAAAGCCTTGTTTGGCACTGTCATGTCTCTAGCATTCAAGCTTAGCTAGAGACATGACAGTGC
CTTTTTGAATTCCTGCAGGGTATTACCGCCATGCATTAGTTATTAATAGTAATCAATTACGGGGTCATTA
GTTCATAGCCCATATATGGAGTTCCGCGTTACATAACTTACGGTAAATGGCCCGCCTGGCTGACCGCCCA
ACGACCCCCGCCCATTGACGTCAATAATGACGTATGTTCCCATAGTAACGCCAATAGGGACTTTCCATTG
ACGTCAATGGGTGGAGTATTTACGGTAAACTGCCCACTTGGCAGTACATCAAGTGTATCATATGCCAAGT
ACGCCCCCTATTGACGTCAATGACGGTAAATGGCCCGCCTGGCATTATGCCCAGTACATGACCTTATGGG
ACTTTCCTACTTGGCAGTACATCTACGTATTAGTCATCGCTATTACCATGGTGATGCGGNTTTGGCAGTA
CATCAATGGGCGTGGATAGCGGTTTGACTCACGGGGANTTCCAAGTCTCCACCCCATTGACGTCAATGGG
AGTTTGTTTTGGCACCNAAATCAACGGGACTTTCCAAAATGTCGTAACAACTCCGCCCCATTGACGCAAA
TGGGCGGTAGGCGTGTANGGNGGGAGGNNTANNNAN
